>Addgene plasmid #240417 | pHREP-KD-1-shH2B | addgene full sequence | sequence record 485263 | Addgene NGS Result
GGATCCCTATACAGTTGAAGTCGGAAGTTTACATACACTTAAGTTGGAGTCATTAAAACTCGTTTTTCAA
CTACTCCACAAATTTCTTGTTAACAAACAATAGTTTTGGCAAGTCAGTTAGGACATCTACTTTGTGCATG
ACACAAGTCATTTTTCCAACAATTGTTTACAGACAGATTATTTCACTTATAATTCACTGTATCACAATTC
CAGTGGGTCAGAAGTTTACATACACTAAGTTCGACTCCTCTGCAGAATGCGGCGATGTTTCGGTAAGGGG
TCCGCTATCTAGACGAGTTTACTCCCTATCAGTGATAGAGAACGTATGTCGAGTTTACTCCCTATCAGTG
ATAGAGAACGATGTCGAGTTTACTCCCTATCAGTGATAGAGAACGTATGTCGAGTTTACTCCCTATCAGT
GATAGAGAACGTATGTCGAGTTTACTCCCTATCAGTGATAGAGAACGTATGTCGAGTTTATCCCTATCAG
TGATAGAGAACGTATGTCGAGTTTACTCCCTATCAGTGATAGAGAACGTATGTCGATTAGGCGTGTACGG
TGGGCGCCTATAAAAGCAGAGCTCGTTTAGTGAACCGTCAGATCGCCTGGAGCCAATTCCAACTCTTTTG
CCTTATACCTACTTTCCGTACCACTTCCTACCCTCGAAAGGCCTCTGATGACCGAGTACAAGCCCACGGT
GCGCCTCGCCACCCGCGACGACGTCCCCAGGGCTGTACGCACCCTCGCCGCCGCGTTCGCCGACTACCCC
GCCACGCGCCACACCGTCGATCCGGACCGCCACATCGAGCGGGTCACCGAGCTGCAAGAACTCTTCCTCA
CGCGCGTCGGGCTCGACATCGGCAAGGTGTGGGTCGCGGACGACGGCGCCGCGGTGGCGGTCTGGACCAC
GCCGGAGAGCGTCGAAGCGGGGGCGGTGTTCGCCGAGATCGGCCCGCGCATGGCCGAGTTGAGCGGTTCC
CGGCTGGCCGCGCAGCAACAGATGGAAGGCCTCCTGGCGCCGCACCGGCCCAAGGAGCCCGCGTGGTTCC
TGGCCACCGTCGGCGTTTCGCCCGACCACCAGGGCAAGGGTCTGGGCAGCGCCGTCGTGCTCCCCGGAGT
GGAGGCGGCCGAGCGCGCCGGGGTGCCCGCCTTCCTGGAGACCTCCGCGCCCCGCAACCTCCCCTTCTAC
GAGCGGCTCGGCTTCACCGTCACCGCCGACGTCGAGGTGCCCGAAGGACCGCGCACCTGGTGCATGACCC
GCAAGCCCGGTGCCTGATTCGAAGGCCTGTCGTGAAGCTTGGGGATCAATTCTCTAGAGCTCGCTGATCA
GCCTCGAGCTAGCGCTACCGGACTCAGATCTCGAGCTCAAGCTTCGAATTCTGCAGTCGACGGTACCGAT
CCAAGAAGGTATATTGCTGTTGACAGTGAGCGACTTGACGAACGAGTTCATGATGCGTGAAGCCACAGAT
GGCATCATGAACTCGTTCGTCAAGGTGCCTACTGCCTCGGACTTCAAGGGCTACGATCGTACGGGATCCA
GTCAGGCCAAGCTTCCATCGATAGACATGATAAGATACATTGATGAGTTTGGACAAACCACAACAAGAAT
GCAGTGAAAAAAATGCTTTATTTGTGAAATTTGTGATGCTATTGCTTTATTTGTAACCATTATAAGCTGC
AATAAACAAGTTAACAACAACAATTGCATTCATTTTATGTTTCAGGTTCAGGGGGAGATGTGGGAGGTTT
TTTAAAGCAAGTAAAACCTCTACAAATGTGGTACCTAGGCGAGACCCTGTCTCACAAAATAAAGTAAGCC
CGGACTGAGTGCGGAAAGGCGGGCCTGGCGGGTCTGGTCTCCCCATGCGGGCCACCAGAGGCCCTGCAGC
CTTCAGTCGCTTGAAGGGGTAATGGCGCTTCCACTCACAAACATGGCGGACAGAGCGTGTGAACGAGATG
AACAGCCCCTCAAAAATATGGCCGCCGAGGCTGGACGGCCGTGCCCCAGCAGCACCGCCTCCGCGCCCCA
CGTGATCTCTCGCCGGGCACAGCGCTGACCGCGGAGGTCCAACCGGAAGAATGTCCGGATTGGACATTCG
GAAGAGGGCCCGCCTTCCCTGGGGAATCTCTGCGCACGCGCAGAACGCTTCGACCAATGAAAACACAGGA
AGCCGTCCGCGCAACCGCGTTGCGTCACTTCTGCCGCCCCTGTTTCAAGGTATATAGCCGTAGACGGAAC
TTCGCCTTTCTCTCGGCCTTAGCGCCATTTTTTTGGGTGAGTGTTTTTTGGTTCCTGCGTTGGGATTCCG
TGTACAATCCATAGACATCTGACCTCGGCACTTAGCATCATCACAGCAAACTAACTGTAGCCTTTCTCTC
TTTCCCTGTAGAAACCTCTGCACCTGAGGCCACCATGTCTAGACTGGACAAGAGCAAAGTCATAAACGGC
GCTCTGGAATTACTCAATGGAGTCGGTATCGAAGGCCTGACGACAAGGAAACTCGCTCAAAAGCTGGGAG
TTGAGCAGCCTACCCTGTACTGGCACGTGAAGAACAAGCGGGCCCTGCTCGATGCCCTGCCAATCGAGAT
GCTGGACAGGCATCATACCCACTTCTGCCCCCTGGAAGGCGAGTCATGGCAAGACTTTCTGCGGAACAAC
GCCAAGTCATTCCGCTGTGCTCTCCTCTCACATCGCGACGGGGCTAAAGTGCATCTCGGCACCCGCCCAA
CAGAGAAACAGTACGAAACCCTGGAAAATCAGCTCGCGTTCCTGTGTCAGCAAGGCTTCTCCCTGGAGAA
CGCACTGTACGCTCTGTCCGCCGTGGGCCACTTTACACTGGGCTGCGTATTGGAGGAACAGGAGCATCAA
GTAGCAAAAGAGGAAAGAGAGACACCTACCACCGATTCTATGCCCCCACTTCTGAGACAAGCAATTGAGC
TGTTCGACCGGCAGGGAGCCGAACCTGCCTTCCTTTTCGGCCTGGAACTAATCATATGTGGCCTGGAGAA
ACAGCTAAAGTGCGAAAGCGGCGGGCCGGCCGACGCCCTTGACGATTTTGACTTAGACATGCTCCCAGCC
GATGCCCTTGACGACTTTGACCTTGATATGCTGCCTGCTGACGCTCTTGACGATTTTGACCTTGACATGC
TCCCCGGGTCCGGCGCTACTAACTTCAGCCTGCTGAAGCAGGCTGGTGACGTCGAGGAGAATCCTGGTCC
CATGATTGAACAAGATGGATTGCACGCAGGTTCTCCGGCCGCTTGGGTGGAGAGGCTATTCGGCTATGAC
TGGGCACAACAGACAATCGGCTGCTCTGATGCCGCCGTGTTCCGGCTGTCAGCGCAGGGGCGCCCGGTTC
TTTTTGTCAAGACCGACCTGTCCGGTGCCCTGAATGAACTGCAGGACGAGGCAGCGCGGCTATCGTGGCT
GGCCACGACGGGCGTTCCTTGCGCAGCTGTGCTCGACGTTGTCACTGAAGCGGGAAGGGACTGGCTGCTA
TTGGGCGAAGTGCCGGGGCAGGATCTCCTGTCATCTCACCTTGCTCCTGCCGAGAAAGTATCCATCATGG
CTGATGCAATGCGGCGGCTGCATACGCTTGATCCGGCTACCTGCCCATTCGACCACCAAGCGAAACATCG
CATCGAGCGAGCACGTACTCGGATGGAAGCCGGTCTTGTCGATCAGGATGATCTGGACGAAGAGCATCAG
GGGCTCGCGCCAGCCGAACTGTTCGCCAGGCTCAAGGCGCGCATGCCCGACGGCGAGGATCTCGTCGTGA
CCCATGGCGATGCCTGCTTGCCGAATATCATGGTGGAAAATGGCCGCTTTTCTGGATTCATCGACTGTGG
CCGGCTGGGTGTGGCGGACCGCTATCAGGACATAGCGTTGGCTACCCGTGATATTGCTGAAGAGCTTGGC
GGCGAATGGGCTGACCGCTTCCTCGTGCTTTACGGTATCGCCGCTCCCGATTCGCAGCGCATCGCCTTCT
ATCGCCTTCTTGACGAGTTCTTCTGATTCGAAGGCCTGTCGTGAAGCTTGGGGATCAATTCTCTAGAGCT
CGCTGATCAGCCTCGACTGTGCCTTCTAGTTGCCAGCCATCTGTTGTTTGCCCCTCCCCCGTGCCTTCCT
TGACCCTGGAAGGTGCCACTCCCACTGTCCTTTCCTAATAAAATGAGGAAATTGCATCGCATTGTCTGAG
TAGGTGTCATTCTATTCTGGGGGGTGGGGTGGGGCAGGACAGCAAGGGGGAGGATTGGGAAGACAATAGC
AGGCATGCTGGGGATGCGGTGGGCTCTATGGCTTCTGAGGCGGAAAGAACCAGCTGGGCCTACTAGCTAC
TCGGGACCCCTTACCGAAACATCGCCGCATTCTGCAGAGGAGTCGAGTGTATGTAAACTTCTGACCCACT
GGGAATGTGATGAAAGAAATAAAAGCTGAAATGAATCATTCTCTCTACTATTATTCTGATATTTCACATT
CTTAAAATAAAGTGGTGATCCTAACTGACCTAAGACAGGGAATTTTTACTAGGATTAAATGTCAGGAATT
GTGAAAAAGTGAGTTTAAATGTATTTGGCTAAGGTGTATGTAAACTTCCGACTTCAACTGTATAGGGATC
CGCTTCCTCGCTCACTGACTCGCTGCGCTCGGTCGTTCGGCTGCGGCGAGCGGTATCAGCTCACTCAAAG
GCGGTAATACGGTTATCCACAGAATCAGGGGATAACGCAGGAAAGAACATGTGAGCAAAAGGCCAGCAAA
AGGCCAGGAACCGTAAAAAGGCCGCGTTGCTGGCGTTTTTCCATAGGCTCCGCCCCCCTGACGAGCATCA
CAAAAATCGACGCTCAAGTCAGAGGTGGCGAAACCCGACAGGACTATAAAGATACCAGGCGTTTCCCCCT
GGAAGCTCCCTCGTGCGCTCTCCTGTTCCGACCCTGCCGCTTACCGGATACCTGTCCGCCTTTCTCCCTT
CGGGAAGCGTGGCGCTTTCTCATAGCTCACGCTGTAGGTATCTCAGTTCGGTGTAGGTCGTTCGCTCCAA
GCTGGGCTGTGTGCACGAACCCCCCGTTCAGCCCGACCGCTGCGCCTTATCCGGTAACTATCGTCTTGAG
TCCAACCCGGTAAGACACGACTTATCGCCACTGGCAGCAGCCACTGGTAACAGGATTAGCAGAGCGAGGT
ATGTAGGCGGTGCTACAGAGTTCTTGAAGTGGTGGCCTAACTACGGCTACACTAGAAGAACAGTATTTGG
TATCTGCGCTCTGCTGAAGCCAGTTACCTTCGGAAAAAGAGTTGGTAGCTCTTGATCCGGCAAACAAACC
ACCGCTGGTAGCGGTGGTTTTTTTGTTTGCAAGCAGCAGATTACGCGCAGAAAAAAAGGATCTCAAGAAG
ATCCTTTGATCTTTTCTACGGGGTCTGACGCTCAGTGGAACGAAAACTCACGTTAAGGGATTTTGGTCAT
GAGATTATCAAAAAGGATCTTCACCTAGATCCTTTTAAATTAAAAATGAAGTTTTAAATCAATCTAAAGT
ATATATGAGTAAACTTGGTCTGACAGTTACCAATGCTTAATCAGTGAGGCACCTATCTCAGCGATCTGTC
TATTTCGTTCATCCATAGTTGCCTGACTCCCCGTCGTGTAGATAACTACGATACGGGAGGGCTTACCATC
TGGCCCCAGTGCTGCAATGATACCGCGAGACCCACGCTCACCGGCTCCAGATTTATCAGCAATAAACCAG
CCAGCCGGAAGGGCCGAGCGCAGAAGTGGTCCTGCAACTTTATCCGCCTCCATCCAGTCTATTAATTGTT
GCCGGGAAGCTAGAGTAAGTAGTTCGCCAGTTAATAGTTTGCGCAACGTTGTTGCCATTGCTACAGGCAT
CGTGGTGTCACGCTCGTCGTTTGGTATGGCTTCATTCAGCTCCGGTTCCCAACGATCAAGGCGAGTTACA
TGATCCCCCATGTTGTGCAAAAAAGCGGTTAGCTCCTTCGGTCCTCCGATCGTTGTCAGAAGTAAGTTGG
CCGCAGTGTTATCACTCATGGTTATGGCAGCACTGCATAATTCTCTTACTGTCATGCCATCCGTAAGATG
CTTTTCTGTGACTGGTGAGTACTCAACCAAGTCATTCTGAGAATAGTGTATGCGGCGACCGAGTTGCTCT
TGCCCGGCGTCAATACGGGATAATACCGCGCCACATAGCAGAACTTTAAAAGTGCTCATCATTGGAAAAC
GTTCTTCGGGGCGAAAACTCTCAAGGATCTTACCGCTGTTGAGATCCAGTTCGATGTAACCCACTCGTGC
ACCCAACTGATCTTCAGCATCTTTTACTTTCACCAGCGTTTCTGGGTGAGCAAAAACAGGAAGGCAAAAT
GCCGCAAAAAAGGGAATAAGGGCGACACGGAAATGTTGAATACTCATACTCTTCCTTTTTCAATATTATT
GAAGCATTTATCAGGGTTATTGTCTCATGAGCGGATACATATTTGAATGTATTTAGAAAAATAAACAAAT
AGGGGTTCCGCGCACATTTCCCCGAAAAGTGCCACCTGATGCGGTGTGAAATACCGCACAGATGCGTAAG
GAGAAAATACCGCATCAGGAAATTGTAAGCGTTAATATTTTGTTAAAATT
Features (pLannotate 1.2.2; 18 found; start..end, strand, type, name):
    295..607     +  promoter       tight TRE promoter: Tet-responsive promoter PTight, consisting of seven tet operator sequences followed by the minimal CMV promoter
    678..1277    +  CDS            PuroR (fragment): puromycin N-acetyltransferase; pac from Streptomyces; confers resistance to puromycin
   1338..1398    +  misc_feature   MCS (fragment): multiple cloning site
   1403..1429    +  ncRNA          5' miR-30a (fragment): sequence upstream of the 71-nt precursor of the human miR-30a microRNA (Zeng et al., 2002) miRNA
   1499..1520    +  ncRNA          3' miR-30a (fragment): sequence downstream of the 71-nt precursor of the human miR-30a microRNA (Zeng et al., 2002) miRNA
   1564..1614    +  CDS            VP1_SV40 (fragment): Experimental evidence at protein level: Swiss-Prot protein existence level 1. Forms an icosahedral capsid with a T=7 symmetry and a 40 nm diameter. The capsid is composed of 72 pentamers linked to each other by disulfide bonds and associated with VP2 or VP3 proteins. Binds to N- glycolylneuraminic analog of the ganglioside GM1 on the cell surface to provide virion attachment to target cell (PubMed:18353982). Once attached, the virion is internalized by caveolin-mediated endocytosis and traffics to the endoplasmic reticulum. Inside the endoplasmic reticulum, the protein folding machinery isomer
   1611..1692    -  polyA_signal   SV40 poly(A) signal: SV40 polyadenylation signal
   1715..1783    -  CDS            large T antigen (fragment): large T antigen from SV40 (simian virus 40)
   2415..3112    +  CDS            rtTA3 (fragment): reverse tetracycline transactivator 3 activates expression from Tet-responsive promoters in the presence of doxycycline
   3042..3152    +  CDS            VP48: 3 tandem repeats of the minimal activation domain of herpes simplex virus VP16 (Cheng et al., 2013)
   3222..4013    +  CDS            neo: KKA2_KLEPN - Also known as kan, nptII. Experimental evidence at protein level: Swiss-Prot protein existence level 1. Resistance to kanamycin, neomycin, paromomycin, ribostamycin, butirosin and gentamicin B. From Klebsiella pneumoniae.
   4077..4301    +  polyA_signal   bGH poly(A) signal: bovine growth hormone polyadenylation signal
   4305..4326    +  promoter       SV40 promoter (fragment): SV40 enhancer and early promoter
   4798..5386    -  rep_origin     ori: high-copy-number ColE1/pMB1/pBR322/pUC origin of replication
   5557..6417    -  CDS            AmpR: β-lactamase; bla; confers resistance to ampicillin, carbenicillin, and related antibiotics
   6418..6522    -  promoter       AmpR promoter: bla
   6549..6599    +  misc_feature   bom (fragment): basis of mobility region from pBR322
   6600..6630    -  rep_origin     M13 ori (fragment): M13 bacteriophage origin of replication; arrow indicates direction of (+) strand synthesis
