[The description below was written by a language model from this plasmid's Addgene catalogue record and pLannotate feature annotations shown in this document.]
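Description:
pHREP-KD-1-shH2B is a 6,630 bp mammalian expression plasmid built on the pHREP-KD-1 backbone and described as a Sleeping Beauty transposon vector for doxycycline-inducible knockdown of chicken (Gallus gallus) histone H2B. It is propagated in bacteria through a high-copy ColE1/pUC-type origin with ampicillin selection from the β-lactamase gene and its native promoter. The Sleeping Beauty inverted repeats that would mediate transposase-driven genomic integration are not called in the automated feature table, so their positions cannot be given from this record.

The inducible unit begins with a tight TRE promoter (seven tet operators fused to a minimal CMV promoter). This drives a puromycin N-acetyltransferase coding sequence, followed by a residual multiple cloning site and the shRNA embedded between short 5' and 3' miR-30a flanking fragments, consistent with the "shortened mir30" design noted in the catalogue entry. An SV40-derived polyadenylation region lies downstream. The hairpin was inserted by Golden Gate cloning. Because PuroR and the miR-30-based shRNA lie on the same TRE-driven transcript, puromycin resistance should report on induction, allowing co-selection of cells that actually express the hairpin.

A second cassette supplies the regulatory component. It contains an rtTA3 reverse tetracycline transactivator with its VP16-derived activation repeats, followed by a neomycin phosphotransferase gene for G418 selection and a bGH polyadenylation signal. The promoter driving this unit and the element linking rtTA3 to neo are not annotated. The all-in-one arrangement allows stable integrants to be selected with G418 and then induced. The associated publication concerns a histone replacement system in tetrapods, which suggests the vector is used to deplete endogenous H2B.
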