Addgene plasmid #240417: pHREP-KD-1-shH2B
Purpose: Sleeping Beauty vector for inducible expression of a chicken H2B targeting shRNA using a shortened mir30 sequence. Allows co-selection with Puromycin.
Depositing lab: Lienhard Schmitz. Depositing organization: Justus Liebig-Universitaet Giessen. Publication: A novel approach towards a histone replacement system in Tetrapods. Pfisterer M, Pritz A, Parry A, Schmitz ML. PLoS One. 2026 Feb 10;21(2):e0342014. doi: 10.1371/journal.pone.0342014. eCollection 2026. PubMed 41666149.
Backbone
  Vector backbone: pHREP-KD-1
  Total vector size (bp): 6630
  Vector type: Mammalian Expression
  Selectable markers: Neomycin (select with G418), Puromycin
Growth in bacteria
  Bacterial resistance: Ampicillin, 100 μg/mL
  Growth temperature: 37°C
  Growth strain: NEB Stable
  Copy number: High Copy
Gene/Insert
  Gene/Insert name: H2B
  gRNA/shRNA sequence: GCATCATGAACTCGTTCGTCAA
  Species: G. gallus (chicken)
  Promoter: TRE
  Cloning method: Golden Gate
  Sequencing primers: 5′ AGCTCGTTTAGTGAACCGTCAGATC
Terms and licenses: Academic/Nonprofit Terms; Industry Terms: Not Available to Industry
How to cite: pHREP-KD-1-shH2B was a gift from Lienhard Schmitz (Addgene plasmid # 240417 ; http://n2t.net/addgene:240417 ; RRID:Addgene_240417)
